>Addgene plasmid #105937 | pCS2 PCNA GFP | addgene full sequence | sequence record 203021 | Addgene NGS Result
CGCCATTCTGCCTGGGGACGTCGGAGCAAGCTTGATTTAGGTGACACTATAGAATACAAGCTACTTGTTC
TTTTTGCAGGATCCCCGAAGAAGAAGCGCAAAGTACTGGTACCGGTCGCCACCATGGTGAGCAAGGGCGA
GGAGCTGTTCACCGGGGTGGTGCCCATCCTGGTCGAGCTGGACGGCGACGTAAACGGCCACAAGTTCAGC
GTGTCCGGCGAGGGCGAGGGCGATGCCACCTACGGCAAGCTGACCCTGAAGTTCATCTGCACCACCGGCA
AGCTGCCCGTGCCCTGGCCCACCCTCGTGACCACCCTGACCTACGGCGTGCAGTGCTTCAGCCGCTACCC
CGACCACATGAAGCAGCACGACTTCTTCAAGTCCGCCATGCCCGAAGGCTACGTCCAGGAGCGCACCATC
TTCTTCAAGGACGACGGCAACTACAAGACCCGCGCCGAGGTGAAGTTCGAGGGCGACACCCTGGTGAACC
GCATCGAGCTGAAGGGCATCGACTTCAAGGAGGACGGCAACATCCTGGGGCACAAGCTGGAGTACAACTA
CAACAGCCACAACGTCTATATCATGGCCGACAAGCAGAAGAACGGCATCAAGGCCAACTTCAAGATCCGC
CACAACATCGAGGACGGCAGCGTGCAGCTCGCCGACCACTACCAGCAGAACACCCCCATCGGCGACGGCC
CCGTGCTGCTGCCCGACAACCACTACCTGAGCACCCAGTCCGCCCTGAGCAAAGACCCCAACGAGAAGCG
CGATCACATGGTCCTGCTGGAGTTCGTGACCGCCGCCGGGATCACTCTCGGCATGGACGAGCTGTACAAG
GGCGAAGGGCAAGGGCAAGGGCAAGGGCCGGGCCGCGGCTACGCGTATCGATCCATGTTCGAGGCGCGCC
TGGTCCAGGGCTCCATCCTCAAGAAGGTGTTGGAGGCACTCAAGGACCTCATCAACGAGGCCTGCTGGGA
TATTAGCTCCAGCGGTGTAAACCTGCAGAGCATGGACTCGTCCCACGTCTCTTTGGTGCAGCTCACCCTG
CGGTCTGAGGGCTTCGACACCTACCGCTGCGACCGCAACCTGGCCATGGGCGTGAACCTCACCAGTATGT
CCAAAATACTAAAATGCGCCGGCAATGAAGATATCATTACACTAAGGGCCGAAGATAACGCGGATACCTT
GGCGCTAGTATTTGAAGCACCAAACCAGGAGAAAGTTTCAGACTATGAAATGAAGTTGATGGATTTAGAT
GTTGAACAACTTGGAATTCCAGAACAGGAGTACAGCTGTGTAGTAAAGATGCCTTCTGGTGAATTTGCAC
GTATATGCCGAGATCTCAGCCATATTGGAGATGCTGTTGTAATTTCCTGTGCAAAAGACGGAGTGAAATT
TTCTGCAAGTGGAGAACTTGGAAATGGAAACATTAAATTGTCACAGACAAGTAATGTCGATAAAGAGGAG
GAAGCTGTTACCATAGAGATGAATGAACCAGTTCAACTAACTTTTGCACTGAGGTACCTGAACTTCTTTA
CAAAAGCCACTCCACTCTCTTCAACGGTGACACTCAGTATGTCTGCAGATGTACCCCTTGTTGTAGAGTA
TAAAATTGCGGATATGGGACACTTAAAATACTACTTGGCTCCCAAGATCGAGGATGAAGAAGGATCTTAG
TCTAGAACTATAGTGAGTCGTATTACGTAGATCCAGACATGATAAGATACATTGATGAGTTTGGACAAAC
CACAACTAGAATGCAGTGAAAAAAATGCTTTATTTGTGAAATTTGTGATGCTATTGCTTTATTTGTAACC
ATTATAAGCTGCAATAAACAAGTTAACAACAACAATTGCATTCATTTTATGTTTCAGGTTCAGGGGGAGG
TGTGGGAGGTTTTTTAATTCGCGGCCGCGGCGCCAATGCATTGGGCCCGGTACCCAGCTTTTGTTCCCTT
TAGTGAGGGTTAATTGCGCGCTTGGCGTAATCATGGTCATAGCTGTTTCCTGTGTGAAATTGTTATCCGC
TCACAATTCCACACAACATACGAGCCGGGAGCATAAAGTGTAAAGCCTGGGGTGCCTAATGAGTGAGCTA
ACTCACATTAATTGCGTTGCGCTCACTGCCCGCTTTCCAGTCGGGAAACCTGTCGTGCCAGCTGCATTAA
TGAATCGGCCAACGCGCGGGGAGAGGCGGTTTGCGTATTGGGCGCTCTTCCGCTTCCTCGCTCACTGACT
CGCTGCGCTCGGTCGTTCGGCTGCGGCGAGCGGTATCAGCTCACTCAAAGGCGGTAATACGGTTATCCAC
AGAATCAGGGGATAACGCAGGAAAGAACATGTGAGCAAAAGGCCAGCAAAAGGCCAGGAACCGTAAAAAG
GCCGCGTTGCTGGCGTTTTTCCATAGGCTCCGCCCCCCTGACGAGCATCACAAAAATCGACGCTCAAGTC
AGAGGTGGCGAAACCCGACAGGACTATAAAGATACCAGGCGTTTCCCCCTGGAAGCTCCCTCGTGCGCTC
TCCTGTTCCGACCCTGCCGCTTACCGGATACCTGTCCGCCTTTCTCCCTTCGGGAAGCGTGGCGCTTTCT
CATAGCTCACGCTGTAGGTATCTCAGTTCGGTGTAGGTCGTTCGCTCCAAGCTGGGCTGTGTGCACGAAC
CCCCCGTTCAGCCCGACCGCTGCGCCTTATCCGGTAACTATCGTCTTGAGTCCAACCCGGTAAGACACGA
CTTATCGCCACTGGCAGCAGCCACTGGTAACAGGATTAGCAGAGCGAGGTATGTAGGCGGTGCTACAGAG
TTCTTGAAGTGGTGGCCTAACTACGGCTACACTAGAAGAACAGTATTTGGTATCTGCGCTCTGCTGAAGC
CAGTTACCTTCGGAAAAAGAGTTGGTAGCTCTTGATCCGGCAAACAAACCACCGCTGGTAGCGGTGGTTT
TTTTGTTTGCAAGCAGCAGATTACGCGCAGAAAAAAAGGATCTCAAGAAGATCCTTTGATCTTTTCTACG
GGGTCTGACGCTCAGTGGAACGAAAACTCACGTTAAGGGATTTTGGTCATGAGATTATCAAAAAGGATCT
TCACCTAGATCCTTTTAAATTAAAAATGAAGTTTTAAATCAATCTAAAGTATATATGAGTAAACTTGGTC
TGACAGTTACCAATGCTTAATCAGTGAGGCACCTATCTCAGCGATCTGTCTATTTCGTTCATCCATAGTT
GCCTGACTCCCCGTCGTGTAGATAACTACGATACGGGAGGGCTTACCATCTGGCCCCAGTGCTGCAATGA
TACCGCGAGACCCACGCTCACCGGCTCCAGATTTATCAGCAATAAACCAGCCAGCCGGAAGGGCCGAGCG
CAGAAGTGGTCCTGCAACTTTATCCGCCTCCATCCAGTCTATTAATTGTTGCCGGGAAGCTAGAGTAAGT
AGTTCGCCAGTTAATAGTTTGCGCAACGTTGTTGCCATTGCTACAGGCATCGTGGTGTCACGCTCGTCGT
TTGGTATGGCTTCATTCAGCTCCGGTTCCCAACGATCAAGGCGAGTTACATGATCCCCCATGTTGTGCAA
AAAAGCGGTTAGCTCCTTCGGTCCTCCGATCGTTGTCAGAAGTAAGTTGGCCGCAGTGTTATCACTCATG
GTTATGGCAGCACTGCATAATTCTCTTACTGTCATGCCATCCGTAAGATGCTTTTCTGTGACTGGTGAGT
ACTCAACCAAGTCATTCTGAGAATAGTGTATGCGGCGACCGAGTTGCTCTTGCCCGGCGTCAATACGGGA
TAATACCGCGCCACATAGCAGAACTTTAAAAGTGCTCATCATTGGAAAACGTTCTTCGGGGCGAAAACTC
TCAAGGATCTTACCGCTGTTGAGATCCAGTTCGATGTAACCCACTCGTGCACCCAACTGATCTTCAGCAT
CTTTTACTTTCACCAGCGTTTCTGGGTGAGCAAAAACAGGAAGGCAAAATGCCGCAAAAAAGGGAATAAG
GGCGACACGGAAATGTTGAATACTCATACTCTTCCTTTTTCAATATTATTGAAGCATTTATCAGGGTTAT
TGTCTCATGAGCGGATACATATTTGAATGTATTTAGAAAAATAAACAAATAGGGGTTCCGCGCACATTTC
CCCGAAAAGTGCCACCTAAATTGTAAGCGTTAATATTTTGTTAAAATTCGCGTTAAATTTTTGTTAAATC
AGCTCATTTTTTAACCAATAGGCCGAAATCGGCAAAATCCCTTATAAATCAAAAGAATAGACCGAGATAG
GGT
[37 nt withheld, positions 4274-4310]
AAAGAACGTGGACTCCAACGTCAAAGG
[49 nt withheld, positions 4338-4386]
T
[91 nt withheld, positions 4388-4478]
G
[124 nt withheld, positions 4480-4603]
CCCATTCGCCATTCAGGCTGCGCAACTGTTGGGAAGGGCGATCGGTGCGGGCCTCTTCGCTATTACGCCA
GTCGACCGCCAATTCAATATGGCGTATATGGACTCATGCCAATTCAATATGGTGGATCTGGACCTGTGCC
AATTCAATATGGCGTATATGGACTCGTGCCAATTCAATATGGTGGATCTGGACCCCAGCCAATTCAATAT
GGCGGACTTGGCACCATGCCAATTCAATATGGCGGACCTGGCACTGTGCCAACTGGGGAGGGGTCTACTT
GGCACGGTGCCAAGTTTGAGGAGGGGTCTTGGCCCTGTGCCAAGTCCGCCATATTGAATTGGCATGGTGC
CAATAATGGCGGCCATATTGGCTATATGCCAGGATCAATATATAGGCAATATCCAATATGGCCCTATGCC
AATATGGCTATTGGCCAGGTTCAATACTATGTATTGGCCCTATGCCATATAGTATTCCATATATGGGTTT
TCCTATTGACGTAGATAGCCCCTCCCAATGGGCGGTCCCATATACCATATATGGGGCTTCCTAATACCGC
CCATAGCCACTCCCCCATTGACGTCAATGGTCTCTATATATGGTCTTTCCTATTGACGTCATATGGGCGG
TCCTATTGACGTATATGGCGCCTCCCCCATTGACGTCAATTACGGTAAATGGCCCGCCTGGCTCAATGCC
CATTGACGTCAATAGGACCACCCACCATTGACGTCAATGGGATGGCTCATTGCCCATTCATATCCGTTCT
CACGCCCCCTATTGACGTCAATGACGGTAAATGGCCCACTTGGCAGTACATCAATATCTATTAATAGTAA
CTTGGCAAGTACATTACTATTGGAAGTACGCCAGGGTACATTGGCAGTACTCCCATTGACGTCAATGGCG
GTAAATGGCCCGCGATGGCTGCCAAGTACATCCCCATTGACGTCAATGGGGAGGGGCAATGACGCAAATG
GGCGTTCCATTGACGTAAATGGGCGGTAGGCGTGCCTAATGGGAGGTCTATATAAGCAATGCTCGTTTAG
GGAAC
Features (pLannotate 1.2.2; 16 found; start..end, strand, type, name):
     35..53      +  promoter       SP6 promoter: promoter for bacteriophage SP6 RNA polymerase
    124..840     +  CDS            EGFP: EGFP is a basic (constitutively fluorescent) green fluorescent protein published in 1996, derived from Aequorea victoria. It is reported to be a rapidly-maturing weak dimer with moderate acid sensitivity.
    895..1677    +  CDS            PCNA: PCNA_HUMAN - Experimental evidence at protein level: Swiss-Prot protein existence level 1. Auxiliary protein of DNA polymerase delta and is involved in the control of eukaryotic DNA replication by increasing the polymerase's processibility during elongation of the leading strand. Induces a robust stimulatory effect on the 3'-5' exonuclease and 3'- phosphodiesterase, but not apurinic-apyrimidinic (AP) endonuclease, APEX2 activities. Has to be loaded onto DNA in order to be able to stimulate APEX2. Plays a key role in DNA damage response (DDR) by being conveniently positioned at the replication
   1688..1705    -  promoter       T7 promoter (fragment): promoter for bacteriophage T7 RNA polymerase
   1710..1844    -  polyA_signal   SV40 poly(A) signal: SV40 polyadenylation signal
   1957..1975    -  promoter       T3 promoter: promoter for bacteriophage T3 RNA polymerase
   2020..2036    -  protein_bind   lac operator: The lac repressor binds to the lac operator to inhibit transcription in E. coli. This inhibition can be relieved by adding lactose or isopropyl-β-D-thiogalactopyranoside (IPTG). lac repressor encoded by lacI
   2044..2074    -  promoter       lac promoter: promoter for the E. coli lac operon
   2089..2110    -  protein_bind   CAP binding site: CAP binding activates transcription in the presence of cAMP. E. coli catabolite activator protein
   2123..2215    -  CDS            lacI (fragment): lac repressor; lacI; The lac repressor binds to the lac operator to inhibit transcription in E. coli. This inhibition can be relieved by adding lactose or isopropyl-β-D-thiogalactopyranoside (IPTG).
   2398..2986    -  rep_origin     ori: high-copy-number ColE1/pMB1/pBR322/pUC origin of replication
   3157..4017    -  CDS            AmpR: β-lactamase; bla; confers resistance to ampicillin, carbenicillin, and related antibiotics
   4018..4122    -  promoter       AmpR promoter: bla
   4175..4603    -  rep_origin     f1 ori (sequence partly withheld): f1 bacteriophage origin of replication; arrow indicates direction of (+) strand synthesis
   4608..4674    -  CDS            lacZα (fragment): LacZα fragment of β-galactosidase; lacZ fragment
   4681..5658    +  promoter       CMV IE94 promoter: enhancer/promoter region of simian cytomegalovirus major immediate early transcription unit IE94
