[The description below was written by a language model from this plasmid's Addgene catalogue record and pLannotate feature annotations shown in this document.]
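Description:
pCS2 PCNA GFP is a pCS2+-based plasmid carrying human PCNA (proliferating cell nuclear antigen) fused at its N terminus to EGFP. It is catalogued as a bacterial expression vector, but its layout is that of the standard pCS2+ dual-purpose vector. The simian cytomegalovirus IE94 enhancer/promoter sits at the end of the circular map and reads directly into an SP6 phage promoter, which is followed by the EGFP-PCNA coding region. An SV40 polyadenylation signal is annotated downstream of the insert (on the reverse strand in the generated table). The same cassette can therefore be expressed from the CMV IE94 promoter in vertebrate cells or transcribed in vitro with SP6 RNA polymerase to produce mRNA. A T7 promoter fragment and a T3 promoter lie downstream of the insert in the antisense orientation.

The plasmid is maintained in E. coli through a high-copy ColE1/pUC-type origin with ampicillin selection from the β-lactamase gene. It also carries an f1 origin and residual lac promoter/operator, lacI and lacZα fragments inherited from the backbone. The restriction sites used for cloning are not recorded.

The stated purpose is in vitro transcription and use as a nuclear cell cycle marker. PCNA is the sliding-clamp processivity factor for DNA polymerase delta and is loaded onto DNA at replication sites. A fluorescent PCNA fusion therefore labels the nucleus and changes its distribution during S phase, allowing cell cycle stage to be followed in live cells. The record notes that the GFP-PCNA portion was derived from a plasmid made by another laboratory.
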