Addgene plasmid #105937: pCS2 PCNA GFP
Purpose: in vitro transcription, cell cycle nuclear marker
Depositing lab: Caren Norden. Publication: Conditional control of fluorescent protein degradation by an auxin-dependent nanobody. Daniel K, Icha J, Horenburg C, Muller D, Norden C, Mansfeld J. Nat Commun. 2018 Aug 17;9(1):3297. doi: 10.1038/s41467-018-05855-5. PubMed 30120238.
Backbone
  Vector backbone: pCS2+
  Vector type: Bacterial Expression
Growth in bacteria
  Bacterial resistance: Ampicillin, 100 μg/mL
  Growth temperature: 37°C
  Growth strain: DH5alpha
  Copy number: High Copy
Gene/Insert
  Gene/Insert name: PCNA
  Species: H. sapiens (human)
  Entrez Gene: PCNA (a.k.a. ATLD2)
  Tag / fusion protein: GFP (N terminal on insert)
  Cloning method: Restriction Enzyme; 5′ cloning site unknown (unknown if destroyed); 3′ cloning site unknown (unknown if destroyed)
Resource information
  A portion of this plasmid was derived from a plasmid made by: PCNA GFP came from M. Cristina Cardoso from the Max Delbrück Center for Molecular Medicine in Berlin. PMID 12504011
Terms and licenses: Academic/Nonprofit Terms; Industry Terms: Not Available to Industry
How to cite: pCS2 PCNA GFP was a gift from Caren Norden (Addgene plasmid # 105937 ; http://n2t.net/addgene:105937 ; RRID:Addgene_105937)
